Addgene plasmid #231033: L1p6_barley_sgRNA_scaffold
Purpose: Cloning vector to clone sgRNA in scaffold under TaU6 promoter for Cas9 mediated CRISPR for goldengate level1 position 6
Depositing lab: Wilma van Esse. Depositing organization: Wageningen University, Department Plant Sciences. Publication: VULGARE ROW-TYPE SIX 5 binds to the promoter of tillering and floral homeotic genes to regulate their expression. Winkelmolen T, Colleoni P, Moscou MJ, Hoseinzadeh P, Oldach K, Schmidt RC, Immink RGH, van Esse GW. Plant Physiol. 2025 Aug 4;198(4):kiaf309. doi: 10.1093/plphys/kiaf309. PubMed 40671593.
Backbone
  Vector backbone: pICH47781
  Backbone size w/o insert (bp): 4376
  Vector type: Bacterial Expression, CRISPR
  Selectable markers: RFP
Growth in bacteria
  Bacterial resistance: Ampicillin, 100 μg/mL
  Growth temperature: 37°C
  Growth strain: DH5alpha
  Copy number: High Copy
Gene/Insert
  Gene/Insert name: Scaffold for Cas9 mediated CRISPR
  Species: Synthetic
  Insert size (bp): 1583
  Promoter: TaU6
  Cloning method: Golden Gate
  Sequencing primers: 5′ GTGGTGTAAACAAATTGACGC; 3′ CCCGCCAATATATCCTGTCA
Terms and licenses: Academic/Nonprofit Terms; Industry Terms: Not Available to Industry
Depositor comments: Additional insert mRFP. Please visit https://doi.org/10.1101/2024.08.22.609225 for bioRxiv preprint.
How to cite: L1p6_barley_sgRNA_scaffold was a gift from Wilma van Esse (Addgene plasmid # 231033 ; http://n2t.net/addgene:231033 ; RRID:Addgene_231033)
