[The description below was written by a language model from this plasmid's Addgene catalogue record and pLannotate feature annotations shown in this document.]
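Description:
L1p6_barley_sgRNA_scaffold is a Golden Gate (MoClo-style) level 1, position 6 acceptor plasmid built on the pICH47781 backbone and intended for assembling single guide RNA expression units for Cas9-mediated genome editing in barley. It is propagated in E. coli under ampicillin selection (AmpR with its bla promoter) from a high-copy ColE1/pUC-type origin. The backbone also carries the broad-host-range incP oriV together with the trfA replication initiator gene, and the cloning region lies between nopaline-type left and right T-DNA border repeats, the usual binary-vector layout compatible with Agrobacterium.

The roughly 1.6 kb synthetic insert places a guide RNA scaffold under the wheat TaU6 promoter, an RNA polymerase III promoter commonly used to drive small RNAs in cereals. The automated annotation detects the Streptococcus pyogenes tracrRNA-derived scaffold portion but does not annotate the TaU6 promoter itself, which is known only from the catalogue fields. Immediately adjacent to the scaffold is a bacterial mRFP1 cassette driven by the lac promoter (with CAP binding site and lac operator) and closed by the rrnB T1 and T7Te terminators. The record lists RFP as the selectable marker, and its position suggests it serves as a visual dropout marker: replacing it with a target-specific spacer would give colourless colonies, while uncut parental plasmid gives red ones. The record does not state which type IIS enzymes are used. Short annotated attB2, TetR and lacI fragments appear to be remnants rather than functional parts. Once loaded with a guide, the module can be combined with other level 1 units, such as Cas9 and a plant selection marker, into a multigene transformation construct.
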