Features (pLannotate 1.2.2; 17 found; start..end, strand, type, name):
     76..100     -  misc_feature   LB T-DNA repeat: left border repeat from nopaline C58 T-DNA
    192..823     +  rep_origin     oriV: incP origin of replication
    910..1014    +  promoter       AmpR promoter: bla
   1015..1875    +  CDS            AmpR: β-lactamase; bla; confers resistance to ampicillin, carbenicillin, and related antibiotics
   2046..2634    +  rep_origin     ori: high-copy-number ColE1/pMB1/pBR322/pUC origin of replication
   2970..4115    +  CDS            trfA: TRFA_ECOLX - Experimental evidence at protein level: Swiss-Prot protein existence level 1. Also involved in plasmid copy number control, promoting intermolecular coupling of protein bound iterons at oriV, which inhibits replication initiation. From Escherichia coli.
   4142..4162    +  CDS            TetR (fragment): tetracycline resistance regulatory protein; tetR
   4274..4298    -  misc_feature   RB T-DNA repeat: right border repeat from nopaline C58 T-DNA
   4352..4373    +  protein_bind   attB2 (fragment): mutant version of attB; recombination site for the Gateway® BP reaction BP Clonase™
   4385..4452    -  misc_RNA       tracrRNA (fragment): trans-activating CRISPR RNA for the Streptococcus pyogenes CRISPR/Cas9 system
   4484..4511    -  terminator     T7Te terminator: phage T7 early transcription terminator
   4527..4598    -  terminator     rrnB T1 terminator: transcription terminator T1 from the E. coli rrnB gene
   4646..5320    -  CDS            mRFP1: mRFP1 is a basic (constitutively fluorescent) red fluorescent protein published in 2002, derived from Discosoma sp.. It is reported to be a somewhat slowly-maturing monomer with low acid sensitivity.
   5356..5372    -  protein_bind   lac operator: The lac repressor binds to the lac operator to inhibit transcription in E. coli. This inhibition can be relieved by adding lactose or isopropyl-β-D-thiogalactopyranoside (IPTG). lac repressor encoded by lacI
   5380..5410    -  promoter       lac promoter: promoter for the E. coli lac operon
   5425..5446    -  protein_bind   CAP binding site: CAP binding activates transcription in the presence of cAMP. E. coli catabolite activator protein
   5459..5546    -  CDS            lacI (fragment): lac repressor; lacI; The lac repressor binds to the lac operator to inhibit transcription in E. coli. This inhibition can be relieved by adding lactose or isopropyl-β-D-thiogalactopyranoside (IPTG).
>Addgene plasmid #231033 | L1p6_barley_sgRNA_scaffold | addgene full sequence | sequence record 464294 | Addgene NGS Result
GTGGGGCCCACTGCATCCACCCCAGTACATTAAAAACGTCCGCAATGTGTTATTAAGTTGTCTAAGCGTC
AATTTGTTTACACCACAATATATCCTGCCACCAGCCAGCCAACAGCTCCCCGACCGGCAGCTCGGCACAA
AATCACCACTCGATACAGGCAGCCCATCAGTCAGATCAGGATCTCCTTTGCGACGCTCACCGGGCTGGTT
GCCCTCGCCGCTGGGCTGGCGGCCGTCTATGGCCCTGCAAACGCGCCAGAAACGCCGTCGAAGCCGTGTG
CGAGACACCGCGGCCGCCGGCGTTGTGGATACCTCGCGGAAAACTTGGCCCTCACTGACAGATGAGGGGC
GGACGTTGACACTTGAGGGGCCGACTCACCCGGCGCGGCGTTGACAGATGAGGGGCAGGCTCGATTTCGG
CCGGCGACGTGGAGCTGGCCAGCCTCGCAAATCGGCGAAAACGCCTGATTTTACGCGAGTTTCCCACAGA
TGATGTGGACAAGCCTGGGGATAAGTGCCCTGCGGTATTGACACTTGAGGGGCGCGACTACTGACAGATG
AGGGGCGCGATCCTTGACACTTGAGGGGCAGAGTGCTGACAGATGAGGGGCGCACCTATTGACATTTGAG
GGGCTGTCCACAGGCAGAAAATCCAGCATTTGCAAGGGTTTCCGCCCGTTTTTCGGCCACCGCTAACCTG
TCTTTTAACCTGCTTTTAAACCAATATTTATAAACCTTGTTTTTAACCAGGGCTGCGCCCTGTGCGCGTG
ACCGCGCACGCCGAAGGGGGGTGCCCCCCCTTCTCGAACCCTCCCGGCCCGCTAACGCGGGCCTCCCATC
CCCCCAGGGGCTGCGCCCCTCGGCCGCGAACGGCCTCACCCCAAAAATGGCAGCGCTGGCCAATTCGTGC
GCGGAACCCCTATTTGTTTATTTTTCTAAATACATTCAAATATGTATCCGCTCATGAGACAATAACCTTG
ATAAATGCTTCAATAATATTGAAAAAGGAAGAGTATGAGTATTCAACATTTCCGTGTCGCCCTTATTCCC
TTTTTTGCGGCATTTTGCCTTCCTGTTTTTGCTCACCCAGAAACGCTGGTGAAAGTAAAAGATGCTGAAG
ATCAGTTGGGTGCACGAGTGGGTTACATCGAACTGGATCTCAACAGCGGTAAGATCCTTGAGAGTTTTCG
CCCCGAAGAACGTTTTCCAATGATGAGCACTTTTAAAGTTCTGCTATGTGGCGCGGTATTATCCCGTATT
GACGCCGGGCAAGAGCAACTCGGTCGCCGCATACACTATTCTCAGAATGACTTGGTTGAGTACTCACCAG
TCACAGAAAAGCATCTTACGGATGGCATGACAGTAAGAGAATTATGCAGTGCTGCCATAACCATGAGTGA
TAACACTGCGGCCAACTTACTTCTGACAACGATCGGAGGACCGAAGGAGCTAACCGCTTTTTTGCACAAC
ATGGGGGATCATGTAACTCGCCTTGATCGTTGGGAACCGGAGCTGAATGAAGCCATACCAAACGACGAGC
GTGACACCACGATGCCTGTAGCAATGGCAACAACGTTGCGCAAACTATTAACTGGCGAACTACTTACTCT
AGCTTCCCGGCAACAATTAATAGACTGGATGGAGGCGGATAAAGTTGCAGGACCACTTCTGCGCTCGGCC
CTTCCGGCTGGCTGGTTTATTGCTGATAAATCTGGAGCCGGTGAGCGTGGTTCTCGCGGTATCATTGCAG
CACTGGGGCCAGATGGTAAGCCCTCCCGTATCGTAGTTATCTACACGACGGGGAGTCAGGCAACTATGGA
TGAACGAAATAGACAGATCGCTGAGATAGGTGCCTCACTGATTAAGCATTGGTAACTGTCAGACCAAGTT
TACTCATATATACTTTAGATTGATTTAAAACTTCATTTTTAATTTAAAAGGATCTAGGTGAAGATCCTTT
TTGATAATCTCATGACCAAAATCCCTTAACGTGAGTTTTCGTTCCACTGAGCGTCAGACCCCGTAGAAAA
GATCAAAGGATCTTCTTGAGATCCTTTTTTTCTGCGCGTAATCTGCTGCTTGCAAACAAAAAAACCACCG
CTACCAGCGGTGGTTTGTTTGCCGGATCAAGAGCTACCAACTCTTTTTCCGAAGGTAACTGGCTTCAGCA
GAGCGCAGATACCAAATACTGTTCTTCTAGTGTAGCCGTAGTTAGGCCACCACTTCAAGAACTCTGTAGC
ACCGCCTACATACCTCGCTCTGCTAATCCTGTTACCAGTGGCTGCTGCCAGTGGCGATAAGTCGTGTCTT
ACCGGGTTGGACTCAAGACGATAGTTACCGGATAAGGCGCAGCGGTCGGGCTGAACGGGGGGTTCGTGCA
CACAGCCCAGCTTGGAGCGAACGACCTACACCGAACTGAGATACCTACAGCGTGAGCTATGAGAAAGCGC
CACGCTTCCCGAAGGGAGAAAGGCGGACAGGTATCCGGTAAGCGGCAGGGTCGGAACAGGAGAGCGCACG
AGGGAGCTTCCAGGGGGAAACGCCTGGTATCTTTATAGTCCTGTCGGGTTTCGCCACCTCTGACTTGAGC
GTCGATTTTTGTGATGCTCGTCAGGGGGGCGGAGCCTATGGAAAAACGCCAGCAACGCGGCCTTTTTACG
GTTCCTGGCAGATCCTAGATGTGGCGCAACGATGCCGGCGACAAGCAGGAGCGCACCGACTTCTTCCGCA
TCAAGTGTTTTGGCTCTCAGGCCGAGGCCCACGGCAAGTATTTGGGCAAGGGGTCGCTGGTATTCGTGCA
GGGCAAGATTCGGAATACCAAGTACGAGAAGGACGGCCAGACGGTCTACGGGACCGACTTCATTGCCGAT
AAGGTGGATTATCTGGACACCAAGGCACCAGGCGGGTCAAATCAGGAATAAGGGCACATTGCCCCGGCGT
GAGTCGGGGCAATCCCGCAAGGAGGGTGAATGAATCGGACGTTTGACCGGAAGGCATACAGGCAAGAACT
GATCGACGCGGGGTTTTCCGCCGAGGATGCCGAAACCATCGCAAGCCGCACCGTCATGCGTGCGCCCCGC
GAAACCTTCCAGTCCGTCGGCTCGATGGTCCAGCAAGCTACGGCCAAGATCGAGCGCGACAGCGTGCAAC
TGGCTCCCCCTGCCCTGCCCGCGCCATCGGCCGCCGTGGAGCGTTCGCGTCGTCTTGAACAGGAGGCGGC
AGGTTTGGCGAAGTCGATGACCATCGACACGCGAGGAACTATGACGACCAAGAAGCGAAAAACCGCCGGC
GAGGACCTGGCAAAACAGGTCAGCGAGGCCAAGCAGGCCGCGTTGCTGAAACACACGAAGCAGCAGATCA
AGGAAATGCAGCTTTCCTTGTTCGATATTGCGCCGTGGCCGGACACGATGCGAGCGATGCCAAACGACAC
GGCCCGCTCTGCCCTGTTCACCACGCGCAACAAGAAAATCCCGCGCGAGGCGCTGCAAAACAAGGTCATT
TTCCACGTCAACAAGGACGTGAAGATCACCTACACCGGCGTCGAGCTGCGGGCCGACGATGACGAACTGG
TGTGGCAGCAGGTGTTGGAGTACGCGAAGCGCACCCCTATCGGCGAGCCGATCACCTTCACGTTCTACGA
GCTTTGCCAGGACCTGGGCTGGTCGATCAATGGCCGGTATTACACGAAGGCCGAGGAATGCCTGTCGCGC
CTACAGGCGACGGCGATGGGCTTCACGTCCGACCGCGTTGGGCACCTGGAATCGGTGTCGCTGCTGCACC
GCTTCCGCGTCCTGGACCGTGGCAAGAAAACGTCCCGTTGCCAGGTCCTGATCGACGAGGAAATCGTCGT
GCTGTTTGCTGGCGACCACTACACGAAATTCATATGGGAGAAGTACCGCAAGCTGTCGCCGACGGCCCGA
CGGATGTTCGACTATTTCAGCTCGCACCGGGAGCCGTACCCGCTCAAGCTGGAAACCTTCCGCCTCATGT
GCGGATCGGATTCCACCCGCGTGAAGAAGTGGCGCGAGCAGGTCGGCGAAGCCTGCGAAGAGTTGCGAGG
CAGCGGCCTGGTGGAACACGCCTGGGTCAATGATGACCTGGTGCATTGCAAACGCTAGGGCCTTGTGGGG
TCAGTTCCGGCTGGGGGTTCAGCAGCCAGCGCCTGATCTGGGGAACCCTGTGGTTGGCATGCACATACAA
ATGGACGAACGGATAAACCTTTTCACGCCCTTTTAAATATCCGATTATTCTAATAAACGCTCTTTTCTCT
TAGGTTTACCCGCCAATATATCCTGTCAAACACTGATAGTTTAAACCACTTCGTGCAGAAGACAAGCTCA
GCGTAATGCCAACTTTGTACAAGAAAGCTGGGTCTAGAAAAAAAGCACCGACTCGGTGCCACTTTTTCAA
GTTGATAACGGACTAGCCTTATTTCAACTTGCTATGCTGTTTCCAGCATAGCTCTGAAACGGAGACGTAT
AAACGCAGAAAGGCCCACCCGAAGGTGAGCCAGTGTGACTCTAGTAGAGAGCGTTCACCGACAAACAACA
GATAAAACGAAAGGCCCAGTCTTTCGACTGAGCCTTTCGTTTTATTTGATGCCTGGCTCTAGTAGCGATC
TACACTAGCACTATCAGCGTTATTAAGCACCGGTGGAGTGACGACCTTCAGCACGTTCGTACTGTTCAAC
GATGGTGTAGTCCTCGTTGTGGGAGGTGATGTCCAGTTTGATGTCGGTTTTGTAAGCACCCGGCAGCTGA
ACCGGTTTTTTAGCCATGTAGGTGGTTTTAACTTCAGCGTCGTAGTGACCACCGTCTTTCAGTTTCAGAC
GCATTTTGATTTCACCTTTCAGAGCACCGTCCTCCGGGTACATACGTTCGGTGGAAGCTTCCCAACCCAT
GGTTTTTTTCTGCATAACCGGACCGTCGGACGGGAAGTTGGTACCACGCAGTTTAACTTTGTAGATGAAC
TCACCGTCTTGCAGGGAGGAGTCCTGGGTAACGGTAACAACACCACCGTCCTCGAAGTTCATAACACGTT
CCCATTTGAAACCTTCCGGGAAGGACAGTTTCAGGTAGTCCGGGATGTCAGCCGGGTGTTTAACGTAAGC
TTTGGAACCGTACTGGAACTGCGGGGACAGGATGTCCCAAGCGAACGGCAGCGGACCACCTTTGGTAACT
TTCAGTTTAGCGGTCTGGGTACCTTCGTACGGACGACCTTCACCTTCACCTTCGATTTCGAACTCGTGAC
CGTTAACGGAACCTTCCATACGAACTTTGAAACGCATGAACTCTTTGATAACGTCCTCGGAGGAAGCCAT
CTAGTATTTCTCCTCTTTCTCTAGTATGTGTGAAATTGTTATCCGCTCACAATTCCACACAACATACGAG
CCGGAAGCATAAAGTGTAAAGCCTGGGGTGCCTAATGAGTGAGCTAACTCACATTAATTGCGTTGCGCTC
ACTGCCCGCTTTCCAGTCGGGAAACCTGTCGTGCCAGCTGCATTAATGAATCGGCCAACGCGCGGGGAGA
GGCGGTTTGCGTATTGCGTCTCGCAAGTCTGATGCAGCAAGCGAGTTTATAAACCGGTCAGAACTCTGCT
GGACAGGCGAGGTGGGACTAAACTAAGAGGAACTGCTGCGTTGCTCTCCCCAATCGTGAACACGTCGACC
ACCCGACAAAAGCCCGATCATGCGGGCCTAAAAGCCCAGCGCTAGACCGTTGCTGAACTCACGTGGGCTG
CATCTCACTATGCGACCCAGATCAGTGAGAGCTAGAGGGCAGTTATCTTCAGCTCTCTCGTAGTTCCTCT
GATCAATATTCCTAGTTCGATTCCCTCCTAGCAGTGAGTAACAATGTGCTCCTTGATAAATATAAATGTG
TTGAGCACCAGAACTGTCAGAATAACGGGCTTGGTCTACTCCCTCGAGGAATTCCACATTGTCTTCACAG
A
