>Addgene plasmid #231033 | L1p6_barley_sgRNA_scaffold | depositor partial sequence | sequence record 453808 | TaU6:mRFP_scaffold
GGAGTAGACCAAGCCCGTTATTCTGACAGTTCTGGTGCTCAACACATTTATATTTATCAAGGAGCACATT
GTTACTCACTGCTAGGAGGGAATCGAACTAGGAATATTGATCAGAGGAACTACGAGAGAGCTGAAGATAA
CTGCCCTCTAGCTCTCACTGATCTGGGTCGCATAGTGAGATGCAGCCCACGTGAGTTCAGCAACGGTCTA
GCGCTGGGCTTTTAGGCCCGCATGATCGGGCTTTTGTCGGGTGGTCGACGTGTTCACGATTGGGGAGAGC
AACGCAGCAGTTCCTCTTAGTTTAGTCCCACCTCGCCTGTCCAGCAGAGTTCTGACCGGTTTATAAACTC
GCTTGCTGCATCAGACTTGCGAGACGCAATACGCAAACCGCCTCTCCCCGCGCGTTGGCCGATTCATTAA
TGCAGCTGGCACGACAGGTTTCCCGACTGGAAAGCGGGCAGTGAGCGCAACGCAATTAATGTGAGTTAGC
TCACTCATTAGGCACCCCAGGCTTTACACTTTATGCTTCCGGCTCGTATGTTGTGTGGAATTGTGAGCGG
ATAACAATTTCACACATACTAGAGAAAGAGGAGAAATACTAGATGGCTTCCTCCGAGGACGTTATCAAAG
AGTTCATGCGTTTCAAAGTTCGTATGGAAGGTTCCGTTAACGGTCACGAGTTCGAAATCGAAGGTGAAGG
TGAAGGTCGTCCGTACGAAGGTACCCAGACCGCTAAACTGAAAGTTACCAAAGGTGGTCCGCTGCCGTTC
GCTTGGGACATCCTGTCCCCGCAGTTCCAGTACGGTTCCAAAGCTTACGTTAAACACCCGGCTGACATCC
CGGACTACCTGAAACTGTCCTTCCCGGAAGGTTTCAAATGGGAACGTGTTATGAACTTCGAGGACGGTGG
TGTTGTTACCGTTACCCAGGACTCCTCCCTGCAAGACGGTGAGTTCATCTACAAAGTTAAACTGCGTGGT
ACCAACTTCCCGTCCGACGGTCCGGTTATGCAGAAAAAAACCATGGGTTGGGAAGCTTCCACCGAACGTA
TGTACCCGGAGGACGGTGCTCTGAAAGGTGAAATCAAAATGCGTCTGAAACTGAAAGACGGTGGTCACTA
CGACGCTGAAGTTAAAACCACCTACATGGCTAAAAAACCGGTTCAGCTGCCGGGTGCTTACAAAACCGAC
ATCAAACTGGACATCACCTCCCACAACGAGGACTACACCATCGTTGAACAGTACGAACGTGCTGAAGGTC
GTCACTCCACCGGTGCTTAATAACGCTGATAGTGCTAGTGTAGATCGCTACTAGAGCCAGGCATCAAATA
AAACGAAAGGCTCAGTCGAAAGACTGGGCCTTTCGTTTTATCTGTTGTTTGTCGGTGAACGCTCTCTACT
AGAGTCACACTGGCTCACCTTCGGGTGGGCCTTTCTGCGTTTATACGTCTCCGTTTCAGAGCTATGCTGG
AAACAGCATAGCAAGTTGAAATAAGGCTAGTCCGTTATCAACTTGAAAAAGTGGCACCGAGTCGGTGCTT
TTTTTCTAGACCCAGCTTTCTTGTACAAAGTTGGCATTACGCT
